>Addgene plasmid #142770 | TFORF1259 | addgene full sequence | sequence record 395839 | Addgene NGS Result
TTAATGTAGTCTTATGCAATACTCTTGTAGTCTTGCAACATGGTAACGATGAGTTAGCAACATGCCTTAC
AAGGAGAGAAAAAGCACCGTGCATGCCGATTGGTGGAAGTAAGGTGGTACGATCGTGCCTTATTAGGAAG
GCAACAGACGGGTCTGACATGGATTGGACGAACCACTGAATTGCCGCATTGCAGAGATATTGTATTTAAG
TGCCTAGCTCGATACATAAACGGGTCTCTCTGGTTAGACCAGATCTGAGCCTGGGAGCTCTCTGGCTAAC
TAGGGAACCCACTGCTTAAGCCTCAATAAAGCTTGCCTTGAGTGCTTCAAGTAGTGTGTGCCCGTCTGTT
GTGTGACTCTGGTAACTAGAGATCCCTCAGACCCTTTTAGTCAGTGTGGAAAATCTCTAGCAGTGGCGCC
CGAACAGGGACTTGAAAGCGAAAGGGAAACCAGAGGAGCTCTCTCGACGCAGGACTCGGCTTGCTGAAGC
GCGCACGGCAAGAGGCGAGGGGCGGCGACTGGTGAGTACGCCAAAAATTTTGACTAGCGGAGGCTAGAAG
GAGAGAGATGGGTGCGAGAGCGTCAGTATTAAGCGGGGGAGAATTAGATCGCGATGGGAAAAAATTCGGT
TAAGGCCAGGGGGAAAGAAAAAATATAAATTAAAACATATAGTATGGGCAAGCAGGGAGCTAGAACGATT
CGCAGTTAATCCTGGCCTGTTAGAAACATCAGAAGGCTGTAGACAAATACTGGGACAGCTACAACCATCC
CTTCAGACAGGATCAGAAGAACTTAGATCATTATATAATACAGTAGCAACCCTCTATTGTGTGCATCAAA
GGATAGAGATAAAAGACACCAAGGAAGCTTTAGACAAGATAGAGGAAGAGCAAAACAAAAGTAAGACCAC
CGCACAGCAAGCGGCCGCTGATCTTCAGACCTGGAGGAGGAGATATGAGGGACAATTGGAGAAGTGAATT
ATATAAATATAAAGTAGTAAAAATTGAACCATTAGGAGTAGCACCCACCAAGGCAAAGAGAAGAGTGGTG
CAGAGAGAAAAAAGAGCAGTGGGAATAGGAGCTTTGTTCCTTGGGTTCTTGGGAGCAGCAGGAAGCACTA
TGGGCGCAGCGTCAATGACGCTGACGGTACAGGCCAGACAATTATTGTCTGGTATAGTGCAGCAGCAGAA
CAATTTGCTGAGGGCTATTGAGGCGCAACAGCATCTGTTGCAACTCACAGTCTGGGGCATCAAGCAGCTC
CAGGCAAGAATCCTGGCTGTGGAAAGATACCTAAAGGATCAACAGCTCCTGGGGATTTGGGGTTGCTCTG
GAAAACTCATTTGCACCACTGCTGTGCCTTGGAATGCTAGTTGGAGTAATAAATCTCTGGAACAGATTTG
GAATCACACGACCTGGATGGAGTGGGACAGAGAAATTAACAATTACACAAGCTTAATACACTCCTTAATT
GAAGAATCGCAAAACCAGCAAGAAAAGAATGAACAAGAATTATTGGAATTAGATAAATGGGCAAGTTTGT
GGAATTGGTTTAACATAACAAATTGGCTGTGGTATATAAAATTATTCATAATGATAGTAGGAGGCTTGGT
AGGTTTAAGAATAGTTTTTGCTGTACTTTCTATAGTGAATAGAGTTAGGCAGGGATATTCACCATTATCG
TTTCAGACCCACCTCCCAACCCCGAGGGGACCCATGCATTGCATCTCAATTAGTCAGCAACCAGGTGTGG
AAAGTCCCCAGGCTCCCCAGCAGGCAGAAGTATGCAAAGCATGCGTCTCAATTAGTCAGCAACCATAGTC
CCGCCCCTAACTCCGCCCATCCCGCCCCTAACTCCGCCCAGTTCCGCCCATTCTCCGCCCCATGGCTGAC
TAATTTTTTTTATTTATGCAGAGGCCGAGGCCGCCTCGGCCTCTGAGCTATTCCAGAAGTAGTGAGGAGG
CTTTTTTGGAGGCCTAGGCTTTTGCAAAAAGCTTTCTAGAGGTACCACCGGAGCTTACCATGACCGAGTA
CAAGCCCACGGTGCGCCTCGCCACCCGCGACGACGTCCCCAGGGCCGTACGCACCCTCGCCGCCGCGTTC
GCCGACTACCCCGCCACGCGCCACACCGTCGATCCGGACCGCCACATCGAGCGGGTCACCGAGCTGCAAG
AACTCTTCCTCACGCGCGTCGGGCTCGACATCGGCAAGGTGTGGGTCGCGGACGACGGCGCCGCCGTGGC
GGTCTGGACCACGCCGGAGAGCGTCGAAGCGGGGGCGGTGTTCGCCGAGATCGGCCCGCGCATGGCCGAG
TTGAGCGGTTCCCGGCTGGCCGCGCAGCAACAGATGGAAGGCCTCCTGGCGCCGCACCGGCCCAAGGAGC
CCGCGTGGTTCCTGGCCACCGTCGGCGTCTCGCCCGACCACCAGGGCAAGGGTCTGGGCAGCGCCGTCGT
GCTCCCCGGAGTGGAGGCGGCCGAGCGCGCCGGGGTGCCCGCCTTCCTGGAGACCTCCGCGCCCCGCAAC
CTCCCCTTCTACGAGCGGCTCGGCTTCACCGTCACCGCCGACGTCGAGGTGCCCGAAGGACCGCGCACCT
GGTGCATGACCCGCAAGCCCGGTGCCAGTTAACGAATTCTAGATCTTGAGACAAATGGCAGTATTCATCC
ACAATTTTAAAAGAAAAGGGGGGATTGGGGGGTACAGTGCAGGGGAAAGAATAGTAGACATAATAGCAAC
AGACATACAAACTAAAGAATTACAAAAACAAATTACAAAAATTCAAAATTTTCGGGTTTATTACAGGGAC
AGCAGAGATCCACTTTGGCGCCGGCTCGAGGCCTGCAGGTGCAAAGATGGATAAAGTTTTAAACAGAGAG
GAATCTTTGCAGCTAATGGACCTTCTAGGTCTTGAAAGGAGTGGGAATTGGCTCCGGTGCCCGTCAGTGG
GCAGAGCGCACATCGCCCACAGTCCCCGAGAAGTTGGGGGGAGGGGTCGGCAATTGAACCGGTGCCTAGA
GAAGGTGGCGCGGGGTAAACTGGGAAAGTGATGTCGTGTACTGGCTCCGCCTTTTTCCCGAGGGTGGGGG
AGAACCGTATATAAGTGCAGTAGTCGCCGTGAACGTTCTTTTTCGCAACGGGTTTGCCGCCAGAACACAG
GTAAGTGCCGTGTGTGGTTCCCGCGGGCCTGGCCTCTTTACGGGTTATGGCCCTTGCGTGCCTTGAATTA
CTTCCACCTGGCTGCAGTACGTGATTCTTGATCCCGAGCTTCGGGTTGGAAGTGGGTGGGAGAGTTCGAG
GCCTTGCGCTTAAGGAGCCCCTTCGCCTCGTGCTTGAGTTGAGGCCTGGCCTGGGCGCTGGGGCCGCCGC
GTGCGAATCTGGTGGCACCTTCGCGCCTGTCTCGCTGCTTTCGATAAGTCTCTAGCCATTTAAAATTTTT
GATGACCTGCTGCGACGCTTTTTTTCTGGCAAGATAGTCTTGTAAATGCGGGCCAAGATCTGCACACTGG
TATTTCGGTTTTTGGGGCCGCGGGCGGCGACGGGGCCCGTGCGTCCCAGCGCACATGTTCGGCGAGGCGG
GGCCTGCGAGCGCGGCCACCGAGAATCGGACGGGGGTAGTCTCAAGCTGGCCGGCCTGCTCTGGTGCCTG
GCCTCGCGCCGCCGTGTATCGCCCCGCCCTGGGCGGCAAGGCTGGCCCGGTCGGCACCAGTTGCGTGAGC
GGAAAGATGGCCGCTTCCCGGCCCTGCTGCAGGGAGCTCAAAATGGAGGACGCGGCGCTCGGGAGAGCGG
GCGGGTGAGTCACCCACACAAAGGAAAAGGGCCTTTCCGTCCTCAGCCGTCGCTTCATGTGACTCCACGG
AGTACCGGGCGCCGTCCAGGCACCTCGATTAGTTCTCGAGCTTTTGGAGTACGTCGTCTTTAGGTTGGGG
GGAGGGGTTTTATGCGATGGAGTTTCCCCACACTGAGTGGGTGGAGACTGAAGTTAGGCCAGCTTGGCAC
TTGATGTAATTCTCCTTGGAATTTGCCCTTTTTGAGTTTGGATCTTGGTTCATTCTCAAGCCTCAGACAG
TGGTTCAAAGTTTTTTTCTTCCATTTCAGGTGTCGTGAGGCTAGCACCGCCACCATGTTTTGCCAACTGG
CCAAGACCTGCCCTGTGCAGCTGTGGGTTGATTCCACACCCCCGCCCGGCACCCGCGTCCGCGCCATGGC
CATCTACAAGCAGTCACAGCACATGACGGAGGTTGTGAGGCGCTGCCCCCACCATGAGCGCTGCTCAGAT
AGCGATGGTCTGGCCCCTCCTCAGCATCTTATCCGAGTGGAAGGAAATTTGCGTGTGGAGTATTTGGATG
ACAGAAACACTTTTCGACATAGTGTGGTGGTGCCCTATGAGCCGCCTGAGGTTGGCTCTGACTGTACCAC
CATCCACTACAACTACATGTGTAACAGTTCCTGCATGGGCGGCATGAACCGGAGGCCCATCCTCACCATC
ATCACACTGGAAGACTCCAGTGGTAATCTACTGGGACGGAACAGCTTTGAGGTGCGTGTTTGTGCCTGTC
CTGGGAGAGACCGGCGCACAGAGGAAGAGAATCTCCGCAAGAAAGGGGAGCCTCACCACGAGCTGCCCCC
AGGGAGCACTAAGCGAGCACTGCCCAACAACACCAGCTCCTCTCCCCAGCCAAAGAAGAAACCACTGGAT
GGAGAATATTTCACCCTTCAGATCCGTGGGCGTGAGCGCTTCGAGATGTTCCGAGAGCTGAATGAGGCCT
TGGAACTCAAGGATGCCCAGGCTGGGAAGGAGCCAGGGGGGAGCAGGGCTCACTCCAGCCACCTGAAGTC
CAAAAAGGGTCAGTCTACCTCCCGCCATAAAAAACTCATGTTCAAGACAGAAGGGCCTGACTCAGACTAG
TAATGAACTAGTCCGTAACTTGAAAGTATTTCGATTTCTTGGCTTTATATATCTTGTGGAAAGGACGATG
AATGGATGTTATCATCAATATCACGCGTTAAGTCGACAATCAACCTCTGGATTACAAAATTTGTGAAAGA
TTGACTGGTATTCTTAACTATGTTGCTCCTTTTACGCTATGTGGATACGCTGCTTTAATGCCTTTGTATC
ATGCTATTGCTTCCCGTATGGCTTTCATTTTCTCCTCCTTGTATAAATCCTGGTTGCTGTCTCTTTATGA
GGAGTTGTGGCCCGTTGTCAGGCAACGTGGCGTGGTGTGCACTGTGTTTGCTGACGCAACCCCCACTGGT
TGGGGCATTGCCACCACCTGTCAGCTCCTTTCCGGGACTTTCGCTTTCCCCCTCCCTATTGCCACGGCGG
AACTCATCGCCGCCTGCCTTGCCCGCTGCTGGACAGGGGCTCGGCTGTTGGGCACTGACAATTCCGTGGT
GTTGTCGGGGAAATCATCGTCCTTTCCTTGGCTGCTCGCCTGTGTTGCCACCTGGATTCTGCGCGGGACG
TCCTTCTGCTACGTCCCTTCGGCCCTCAATCCAGCGGACCTTCCTTCCCGCGGCCTGCTGCCGGCTCTGC
GGCCTCTTCCGCGTCTTCGCCTTCGCCCTCAGACGAGTCGGATCTCCCTTTGGGCCGCCTCCCCGCGTCG
ACTTTAAGACCAATGACTTACAAGGCAGCTGTAGATCTTAGCCACTTTTTAAAAGAAAAGGGGGGACTGG
AAGGGCTAATTCACTCCCAACGAAGACAAGATCTGCTTTTTGCTTGTACTGGGTCTCTCTGGTTAGACCA
GATCTGAGCCTGGGAGCTCTCTGGCTAACTAGGGAACCCACTGCTTAAGCCTCAATAAAGCTTGCCTTGA
GTGCTTCAAGTAGTGTGTGCCCGTCTGTTGTGTGACTCTGGTAACTAGAGATCCCTCAGACCCTTTTAGT
CAGTGTGGAAAATCTCTAGCAGTACGTATAGTAGTTCATGTCATCTTATTATTCAGTATTTATAACTTGC
AAAGAAATGAATATCAGAGAGTGAGAGGAACTTGTTTATTGCAGCTTATAATGGTTACAAATAAAGCAAT
AGCATCACAAATTTCACAAATAAAGCATTTTTTTCACTGCATTCTAGTTGTGGTTTGTCCAAACTCATCA
ATGTATCTTATCATGTCTGGCTCTAGCTATCCCGCCCCTAACTCCGCCCATCCCGCCCCTAACTCCGCCC
AGTTCCGCCCATTCTCCGCCCCATGGCTGACTAATTTTTTTTATTTATGCAGAGGCCGAGGCCGCCTCGG
CCTCTGAGCTATTCCAGAAGTAGTGAGGAGGCTTTTTTGGAGGCCTAGGGACGTACCCAATTCGCCCTAT
AGTGAGTCGTATTACGCGCGCTCACTGGCCGTCGTTTTACAACGTCGTGACTGGGAAAACCCTGGCGTTA
CCCAACTTAATCGCCTTGCAGCACATCCCCCTTTCGCCAGCTGGCGTAATAGCGAAGAGGCCCGCACCGA
TCGCCCTTCCCAACAGTTGCGCAGCCTGAATGGCGAATGGG
[124 nt withheld, positions 6482-6605]
C
[91 nt withheld, positions 6607-6697]
A
[49 nt withheld, positions 6699-6747]
CCTTTGACGTTGGAGTCCACGTTCTTT
[37 nt withheld, positions 6775-6811]
ACCCTATCTCGGTCTATTCTTTTGATTTATAAGGGATTTTGCCGATTTCGGCCTATTGGTTAAAAAATGA
GCTGATTTAACAAAAATTTAACGCGAATTTTAACAAAATATTAACGCTTACAATTTAGGTGGCACTTTTC
GGGGAAATGTGCGCGGAACCCCTATTTGTTTATTTTTCTAAATACATTCAAATATGTATCCGCTCATGAG
ACAATAACCCTGATAAATGCTTCAATAATATTGAAAAAGGAAGAGTATGAGTATTCAACATTTCCGTGTC
GCCCTTATTCCCTTTTTTGCGGCATTTTGCCTTCCTGTTTTTGCTCACCCAGAAACGCTGGTGAAAGTAA
AAGATGCTGAAGATCAGTTGGGTGCACGAGTGGGTTACATCGAACTGGATCTCAACAGCGGTAAGATCCT
TGAGAGTTTTCGCCCCGAAGAACGTTTTCCAATGATGAGCACTTTTAAAGTTCTGCTATGTGGCGCGGTA
TTATCCCGTATTGACGCCGGGCAAGAGCAACTCGGTCGCCGCATACACTATTCTCAGAATGACTTGGTTG
AGTACTCACCAGTCACAGAAAAGCATCTTACGGATGGCATGACAGTAAGAGAATTATGCAGTGCTGCCAT
AACCATGAGTGATAACACTGCGGCCAACTTACTTCTGACAACGATCGGAGGACCGAAGGAGCTAACCGCT
TTTTTGCACAACATGGGGGATCATGTAACTCGCCTTGATCGTTGGGAACCGGAGCTGAATGAAGCCATAC
CAAACGACGAGCGTGACACCACGATGCCTGTAGCAATGGCAACAACGTTGCGCAAACTATTAACTGGCGA
ACTACTTACTCTAGCTTCCCGGCAACAATTAATAGACTGGATGGAGGCGGATAAAGTTGCAGGACCACTT
CTGCGCTCGGCCCTTCCGGCTGGCTGGTTTATTGCTGATAAATCTGGAGCCGGTGAGCGTGGGTCTCGCG
GTATCATTGCAGCACTGGGGCCAGATGGTAAGCCCTCCCGTATCGTAGTTATCTACACGACGGGGAGTCA
GGCAACTATGGATGAACGAAATAGACAGATCGCTGAGATAGGTGCCTCACTGATTAAGCATTGGTAACTG
TCAGACCAAGTTTACTCATATATACTTTAGATTGATTTAAAACTTCATTTTTAATTTAAAAGGATCTAGG
TGAAGATCCTTTTTGATAATCTCATGACCAAAATCCCTTAACGTGAGTTTTCGTTCCACTGAGCGTCAGA
CCCCGTAGAAAAGATCAAAGGATCTTCTTGAGATCCTTTTTTTCTGCGCGTAATCTGCTGCTTGCAAACA
AAAAAACCACCGCTACCAGCGGTGGTTTGTTTGCCGGATCAAGAGCTACCAACTCTTTTTCCGAAGGTAA
CTGGCTTCAGCAGAGCGCAGATACCAAATACTGTTCTTCTAGTGTAGCCGTAGTTAGGCCACCACTTCAA
GAACTCTGTAGCACCGCCTACATACCTCGCTCTGCTAATCCTGTTACCAGTGGCTGCTGCCAGTGGCGAT
AAGTCGTGTCTTACCGGGTTGGACTCAAGACGATAGTTACCGGATAAGGCGCAGCGGTCGGGCTGAACGG
GGGGTTCGTGCACACAGCCCAGCTTGGAGCGAACGACCTACACCGAACTGAGATACCTACAGCGTGAGCT
ATGAGAAAGCGCCACGCTTCCCGAAGGGAGAAAGGCGGACAGGTATCCGGTAAGCGGCAGGGTCGGAACA
GGAGAGCGCACGAGGGAGCTTCCAGGGGGAAACGCCTGGTATCTTTATAGTCCTGTCGGGTTTCGCCACC
TCTGACTTGAGCGTCGATTTTTGTGATGCTCGTCAGGGGGGCGGAGCCTATGGAAAAACGCCAGCAACGC
GGCCTTTTTACGGTTCCTGGCCTTTTGCTGGCCTTTTGCTCACATGTTCTTTCCTGCGTTATCCCCTGAT
TCTGTGGATAACCGTATTACCGCCTTTGAGTGAGCTGATACCGCTCGCCGCAGCCGAACGACCGAGCGCA
GCGAGTCAGTGAGCGAGGAAGCGGAAGAGCGCCCAATACGCAAACCGCCTCTCCCCGCGCGTTGGCCGAT
TCATTAATGCAGCTGGCACGACAGGTTTCCCGACTGGAAAGCGGGCAGTGAGCGCAACGCAATTAATGTG
AGTTAGCTCACTCATTAGGCACCCCAGGCTTTACACTTTATGCTTCCGGCTCGTATGTTGTGTGGAATTG
TGAGCGGATAACAATTTCACACAGGAAACAGCTATGACCATGATTACGCCAAGCGCGCAATTAACCCTCA
CTAAAGGGAACAAAAGCTGGAGCTGCAAGC
Features (pLannotate 1.2.2; 31 found; start..end, strand, type, name):
      5..231     +  promoter       RSV promoter: Rous sarcoma virus enhancer/promoter
    232..412     +  LTR            5' LTR (truncated): truncated 5' long terminal repeat (LTR) from HIV-1
    459..584     +  misc_feature   HIV-1 Ψ: packaging signal of human immunodeficiency virus type 1
    568..931     +  CDS            HIV-1 gag (fragment): gag protein from human immunodeficiency virus 1; gag
   1077..1310    +  misc_feature   RRE: The Rev response element (RRE) of HIV-1 allows for Rev-dependent mRNA export from the nucleus to the cytoplasm.
   1687..1713    +  CDS            Rev (fragment): human immunodeficiency virus 1 (HIV-1) Rev protein; rev; enhances nuclear export of unspliced and incompletely spliced viral mRNAs
   1720..1743    +  promoter       SV40 promoter (fragment): SV40 early promoter
   1744..1815    +  promoter       SV40 promoter (fragment): SV40 enhancer and early promoter
   1839..1974    +  rep_origin     SV40 ori: SV40 origin of replication
   2020..2616    +  CDS            PuroR (fragment): puromycin N-acetyltransferase; pac from Streptomyces; confers resistance to puromycin
   2665..2782    +  misc_feature   cPPT/CTS: central polypurine tract and central termination sequence of HIV-1
   2847..2913    +  CDS            small t antigen (fragment): SV40 (simian virus 40) small t antigen
   2920..4098    +  promoter       EF-1α promoter: strong constitutive promoter for human elongation factor EF-1α
   4115..4898    +  CDS            p53 (fragment): human tumor suppressor protein that is often mutated in cancers; Homo sapiens TP53; responds to cellular stresses to regulate the expression of target genes
   4913..4966    +  promoter       U6 promoter (fragment): RNA polymerase III promoter for human U6 snRNA
   5008..5596    +  misc_feature   WPRE: woodchuck hepatitis virus posttranscriptional regulatory element
   5647..5666    +  misc_feature   cPPT/CTS (fragment): central polypurine tract and central termination sequence of HIV-1
   5668..5901    +  LTR            3' LTR (ΔU3): self-inactivating 3' long terminal repeat (LTR) from HIV-1
   5979..6100    +  polyA_signal   SV40 poly(A) signal: SV40 polyadenylation signal
   6140..6275    +  rep_origin     SV40 ori: SV40 origin of replication
   6296..6314    -  promoter       T7 promoter: promoter for bacteriophage T7 RNA polymerase
   6322..6477    +  CDS            lacZα (fragment): LacZα fragment of β-galactosidase; lacZ fragment
   6482..6910    +  rep_origin     f1 ori (sequence partly withheld): f1 bacteriophage origin of replication; arrow indicates direction of (+) strand synthesis
   6963..7067    +  promoter       AmpR promoter: bla
   7068..7928    +  CDS            AmpR: β-lactamase; bla; confers resistance to ampicillin, carbenicillin, and related antibiotics
   8099..8687    +  rep_origin     ori: high-copy-number ColE1/pMB1/pBR322/pUC origin of replication
   8870..8962    +  CDS            lacI (fragment): lac repressor; lacI; The lac repressor binds to the lac operator to inhibit transcription in E. coli. This inhibition can be relieved by adding lactose or isopropyl-β-D-thiogalactopyranoside (IPTG).
   8975..8996    +  protein_bind   CAP binding site: CAP binding activates transcription in the presence of cAMP. E. coli catabolite activator protein
   9011..9041    +  promoter       lac promoter: promoter for the E. coli lac operon
   9049..9065    +  protein_bind   lac operator: The lac repressor binds to the lac operator to inhibit transcription in E. coli. This inhibition can be relieved by adding lactose or isopropyl-β-D-thiogalactopyranoside (IPTG). lac repressor encoded by lacI
   9110..9128    +  promoter       T3 promoter: promoter for bacteriophage T3 RNA polymerase
