[The description below was written by a language model from this plasmid's Addgene catalogue record and pLannotate feature annotations shown in this document.]
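Description:
TFORF1259 is a lentiviral mammalian expression plasmid built on the pLX_TRC317 backbone. It belongs to a barcoded library of transcription factor open reading frames and carries human TP53. The insert is listed as 887 bp and tied to a specific transcript isoform. The annotation matches only part of the canonical p53 coding sequence, so this appears to be a shorter TP53 isoform rather than the full-length protein. The ORF portion was made by gene synthesis. In bacteria the plasmid replicates from a high-copy ColE1/pUC-type origin and is selected with ampicillin through β-lactamase. An f1 origin and leftover lac, T7 and T3 elements from the cloning backbone are also present. The depositor warns that the plasmid can recombine, as is common for LTR-containing vectors.

The viral cassette has a third-generation, self-inactivating layout. An RSV promoter drives a truncated HIV-1 5' LTR, followed by the Ψ packaging signal with a gag fragment, the RRE for Rev-dependent export of the genomic RNA, and a cPPT/CTS. A ΔU3 3' LTR and an SV40 polyadenylation signal close the unit. Inside it, an SV40 early promoter drives puromycin N-acetyltransferase for selecting transduced cells. A strong constitutive EF-1α promoter drives the TP53 ORF, and a downstream WPRE enhances transcript expression. According to the record, each construct carries a unique 24-bp barcode, but this is not annotated in the feature table. The short U6 promoter fragment between the ORF and WPRE is unexplained by the record.

The vector is intended for stable overexpression of TP53 in mammalian cells, especially in pooled screens where barcode readout identifies the transcription factor each cell received, as in directed differentiation studies.
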