Addgene plasmid #142770: TFORF1259
Purpose: Lentiviral vector for overexpressing transcription factor ORFs with unique 24-bp barcodes. Barcodes facilitate identification of transcription factors in pooled screens.
Depositing lab: Feng Zhang. Depositing organization: Broad Institute. Publication: A transcription factor atlas of directed differentiation. Joung J, Ma S, Tay T, Geiger-Schuller KR, Kirchgatterer PC, Verdine VK, Guo B, Arias-Garcia MA, Allen WE, Singh A, Kuksenko O, Abudayyeh OO, Gootenberg JS, Fu Z, Macrae RK, Buenrostro JD, Regev A, Zhang F. Cell. 2023 Jan 5;186(1):209-229.e26. doi: 10.1016/j.cell.2022.11.026. PubMed 36608654.
Backbone
  Vector backbone: pLX_TRC317
  Backbone manufacturer: Broad Institute Genetic Perturbation Platform
  Backbone size w/o insert (bp): 8264
  Vector type: Mammalian Expression, Lentiviral
  Selectable markers: Puromycin
Growth in bacteria
  Bacterial resistance: Ampicillin, 100 μg/mL
  Growth temperature: 37°C
  Growth strain: NEB Stable
  Copy number: High Copy
Gene/Insert
  Gene/Insert name: TP53
  Species: H. sapiens (human)
  Insert size (bp): 887
  Entrez Gene: TP53 (a.k.a. BCC7, BMFS5, LFS1, P53, TRP53)
  Promoter: EF1a
  Cloning method: Unknown
  Sequencing primers: 5′ GGGTGGAGACTGAAGTTAGGCCAG; 3′ CACATAGCGTAAAAGGAGCAACATAG
Terms and licenses: Academic/Nonprofit Terms; Industry Terms: Not Available to Industry
Depositor comments: NM_001126115,ENST00000504937 . The transcription factor ORF portion of this plasmid was synthesized by Genewiz. Please test multiple small colonies in case of plasmid recombination. To make this collection available in a timely manner, a portion of this collection was not fully sequenced by Addgene. If an Addgene verified full plasmid sequence is not available, please contact us prior to placing an order to request the full sequence.
How to cite: TFORF1259 was a gift from Feng Zhang (Addgene plasmid # 142770 ; http://n2t.net/addgene:142770 ; RRID:Addgene_142770)
