>Addgene plasmid #142770 | TFORF1259 | depositor partial sequence | sequence record 280448 | Insert
ACCGCCACCATGTTTTGCCAACTGGCCAAGACCTGCCCTGTGCAGCTGTGGGTTGATTCCACACCCCCGC
CCGGCACCCGCGTCCGCGCCATGGCCATCTACAAGCAGTCACAGCACATGACGGAGGTTGTGAGGCGCTG
CCCCCACCATGAGCGCTGCTCAGATAGCGATGGTCTGGCCCCTCCTCAGCATCTTATCCGAGTGGAAGGA
AATTTGCGTGTGGAGTATTTGGATGACAGAAACACTTTTCGACATAGTGTGGTGGTGCCCTATGAGCCGC
CTGAGGTTGGCTCTGACTGTACCACCATCCACTACAACTACATGTGTAACAGTTCCTGCATGGGCGGCAT
GAACCGGAGGCCCATCCTCACCATCATCACACTGGAAGACTCCAGTGGTAATCTACTGGGACGGAACAGC
TTTGAGGTGCGTGTTTGTGCCTGTCCTGGGAGAGACCGGCGCACAGAGGAAGAGAATCTCCGCAAGAAAG
GGGAGCCTCACCACGAGCTGCCCCCAGGGAGCACTAAGCGAGCACTGCCCAACAACACCAGCTCCTCTCC
CCAGCCAAAGAAGAAACCACTGGATGGAGAATATTTCACCCTTCAGATCCGTGGGCGTGAGCGCTTCGAG
ATGTTCCGAGAGCTGAATGAGGCCTTGGAACTCAAGGATGCCCAGGCTGGGAAGGAGCCAGGGGGGAGCA
GGGCTCACTCCAGCCACCTGAAGTCCAAAAAGGGTCAGTCTACCTCCCGCCATAAAAAACTCATGTTCAA
GACAGAAGGGCCTGACTCAGACTAGTAATGAACTAGTCCGTAACTTGAAAGTATTTCGATTTCTTGGCTT
TATATATCTTGTGGAAAGGACGATGAATGGATGTTATCATCAATATC
