>Addgene plasmid #142770 | TFORF1259 | depositor partial sequence | sequence record 280449 | Barcode
TGAATGGATGTTATCATCAATATC
